Addgene plasmid #109802: pHH0103_ARPC5_P16-Arc
Purpose: Protein expression and purification of ARPC5_P16-Arc
Depositing lab: Sachdev Sidhu. Depositing organization: University of Toronto. Publication: Large-scale survey and database of high affinity ligands for peptide recognition modules. Teyra J, Kelil A, Jain S, Helmy M, Jajodia R, Hooda Y, Gu J, D'Cruz AA, Nicholson SE, Min J, Sudol M, Kim PM, Bader GD, Sidhu SS. Mol Syst Biol. 2020 Dec;16(12):e9310. doi: 10.15252/msb.20199310. PubMed 33438817.
Backbone
  Vector backbone: pHH0103
  Vector type: Bacterial Expression
Growth in bacteria
  Bacterial resistance: Ampicillin, 100 μg/mL
  Growth temperature: 37°C
  Growth strain: DH5alpha
  Copy number: Low Copy
Gene/Insert
  Gene/Insert name: ARPC5_P16-Arc
  Species: H. sapiens (human)
  Entrez Gene: ARPC5 (a.k.a. ARC16, dJ127C7.3, p16-Arc)
  Cloning method: Restriction Enzyme; 5′ cloning site Sfi1 (unknown if destroyed); 3′ cloning site Not1 (unknown if destroyed)
Terms and licenses: Academic/Nonprofit Terms; Industry Terms: Not Available to Industry
How to cite: pHH0103_ARPC5_P16-Arc was a gift from Sachdev Sidhu (Addgene plasmid # 109802 ; http://n2t.net/addgene:109802 ; RRID:Addgene_109802)
