[The description below was written by a language model from this plasmid's Addgene catalogue record and pLannotate feature annotations shown in this document.]
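Description:
pHH0103_ARPC5_P16-Arc is a 7,077 nt bacterial expression plasmid built on the pHH0103 backbone for producing and purifying a domain of human ARPC5 (also called ARC16 or p16-Arc), a subunit of the Arp2/3 complex that nucleates branched actin networks. It is maintained in E. coli through a ColE1/pMB1-type origin and selected with ampicillin via the β-lactamase gene and its native promoter. The catalogue lists it as low copy. The backbone also carries a pBR322 bom region and an f1 phage origin that sits between two rop fragments, so the rop gene appears to be interrupted.

Expression is driven by the hybrid tac promoter followed by a lac operator. A plasmid-borne lacI gene under the lacIq promoter supplies abundant repressor, so transcription is held off until it is induced with IPTG. The open reading frame begins with a 6xHis tag, continues through Schistosoma japonicum glutathione S-transferase, and ends in the ARPC5 fragment, which was inserted between SfiI and NotI sites. The product is therefore a His-GST fusion that can be purified by metal-chelate or glutathione affinity. An fd phage terminator lies just downstream of the insert.

Beyond the terminator are fragments of M13 gene III, along with remnants of the tetracycline resistance gene and its promoter. These suggest that the backbone derives from a phagemid display vector, though they are not part of the annotated fusion here. The associated work was a large-scale survey of ligands for peptide recognition modules, which is consistent with using the purified GST-tagged domain as a binding target. The record itself states only protein expression and purification as the purpose.
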