Features (pLannotate 1.2.2; 21 found; start..end, strand, type, name):
      1..29      +  promoter       tac promoter: strong E. coli promoter; hybrid between the trp and lac UV5 promoters
     37..53      +  protein_bind   lac operator: The lac repressor binds to the lac operator to inhibit transcription in E. coli. This inhibition can be relieved by adding lactose or isopropyl-β-D-thiogalactopyranoside (IPTG). lac repressor encoded by lacI
    138..155     +  CDS            6xHis: 6xHis affinity tag
    171..824     +  CDS            GST26_SCHJA: Experimental evidence at protein level: Swiss-Prot protein existence level 1. GST isoenzymes appear to play a central role in the parasite detoxification system. Other functions are also suspected including a role in increasing the solubility of haematin in the parasite gut. From Schistosoma japonicum (Blood fluke).
    906..1256    +  CDS            ARPC5 (fragment): ARPC5_HUMAN - Also known as ARC16. Experimental evidence at protein level: Swiss-Prot protein existence level 1. Component of the Arp2/3 complex, a multiprotein complex that mediates actin polymerization upon stimulation by nucleation-promoting factor (NPF) (PubMed:9230079). The Arp2/3 complex mediates the formation of branched actin networks in the cytoplasm, providing the force for cell motility (PubMed:9230079). In addition to its role in the cytoplasmic cytoskeleton, the Arp2/3 complex also promotes actin polymerization in the nucleus, thereby regulating gene transcription and repair of da
   1272..1319    +  terminator     fd terminator (sequence withheld): central terminator from bacteriophage fd (Otsuka and Kunisawa, 1982)
   1324..1536    +  CDS            M13 gene III (fragment) (sequence partly withheld): pIII; III; minor coat protein
   1551..2021    +  CDS            M13 gene III (fragment) (sequence partly withheld): pIII; III; minor coat protein
   2043..2113    +  CDS            TcR (fragment): tetracycline efflux protein; tet; confers resistance to tetracycline
   2355..2735    -  CDS            YPB1_ECOLX: Protein predicted: Swiss-Prot protein existence level 4. From Escherichia coli.
   2752..2903    +  CDS            rop (fragment): Rop protein, which maintains plasmids at low copy number; rop
   2939..3367    -  rep_origin     f1 ori (sequence partly withheld): f1 bacteriophage origin of replication; arrow indicates direction of (+) strand synthesis
   3376..3415    +  CDS            rop (fragment): Rop protein, which maintains plasmids at low copy number; rop
   3517..3657    +  misc_feature   bom: basis of mobility region from pBR322
   3843..4430    -  rep_origin     ori: high-copy-number ColE1/pMB1/pBR322/pUC origin of replication
   4601..5461    -  CDS            AmpR: β-lactamase; bla; confers resistance to ampicillin, carbenicillin, and related antibiotics
   5462..5566    -  promoter       AmpR promoter: bla
   5675..5752    +  promoter       lacIq promoter: lacI (mutant); In the lacIq allele, a single base change in the promoter boosts expression of the lacI gene about 10-fold.
   5753..6835    +  CDS            lacI: lac repressor; lacI; The lac repressor binds to the lac operator to inhibit transcription in E. coli. This inhibition can be relieved by adding lactose or isopropyl-β-D-thiogalactopyranoside (IPTG).
   6848..6869    +  protein_bind   CAP binding site: CAP binding activates transcription in the presence of cAMP. E. coli catabolite activator protein
   6888..6905    +  promoter       tet promoter (fragment): E. coli promoter for tetracycline efflux protein gene
>Addgene plasmid #109802 | pHH0103_ARPC5_P16-Arc | addgene full sequence | sequence record 213650 | Addgene NGS Result
TTGACAATTAATCATCGGCTCGTATAATGTGTGGAATTGTGAGCGGATAACAATTTCACACAGGAAACAG
CCAGTCCGTTTAGGTGTTTTCACGAGCACTTCACCAACAAGGACCATAGATTATGAAAATCGAAGAACAC
CATCACCATCACCATTCCAGCGGTAAGCTTATGTCCCCTATACTAGGTTATTGGAAAATTAAGGGCCTTG
TGCAACCCACTCGACTTCTTTTGGAATATCTTGAAGAAAAATATGAAGAGCATTTGTATGAGCGCGATGA
AGGTGATAAATGGCGAAACAAAAAGTTTGAATTGGGTTTGGAGTTTCCCAATCTTCCTTATTATATTGAT
GGTGATGTTAAATTAACACAGTCTATGGCCATCATACGTTATATAGCTGACAAGCACAACATGTTGGGTG
GTTGTCCAAAAGAGCGTGCAGAGATTTCAATGCTTGAAGGAGCGGTTTTGGATATTAGATACGGTGTTTC
GAGAATTGCATATAGTAAAGACTTTGAAACTCTCAAAGTTGATTTTCTTAGCAAGCTACCTGAAATGCTG
AAAATGTTCGAAGATCGTTTATGTCATAAAACATATTTAAATGGTGATCATGTAACCCATCCTGACTTCA
TGTTGTATGACGCTCTTGATGTTGTTTTATACATGGACCCAATGTGCCTGGATGCGTTCCCAAAATTAGT
TTGTTTTAAAAAACGTATTGAAGCTATCCCACAAATTGATAAGTACTTGAAATCCAGCAAGTATATAGCA
TGGCCTTTGCAGGGCTGGCAAGCCACGTTTGGTGGTGGCGACCATCCTCCAAAATCGGATCTGGAAGTTC
TGTTCCAGGGGCCCCTGTCCAGCGGTCTGGTTCCGCGTGGTTCCGGTACCGCGGCCCAGCCGGCCGCTGG
CCCAGATGAAGGTGAAGTAGATTCTTGCCTGCGTCAGGGCAATATGACTGCTGCGCTGCAGGCTGCTCTG
AAAAACCCGCCGATCAACACCAAATCTCAGGCGGTCAAAGACCGCGCCGGTTCTATCGTGCTGAAAGTGC
TGATCTCTTTCAAGGCGAACGACATCGAGAAAGCGGTTCAGTCCCTGGACAAAAACGGCGTTGACCTGCT
GATGAAATACATTTATAAGGGCTTTGAAAGCCCTAGCGATAACAGCTCCGCAATGCTGCTGCAATGGCAC
GAAAAAGCGCTGGCAGCCGGTGGTGTGGGTTCCATTGTTCGTGTACTGACCGCACGTAAAACGGTTGCGG
CCGCATA
[142 nt withheld, positions 1268-1409]
C
[98 nt withheld, positions 1411-1508]
AGTTTGTACTGGTGACGAAACTCAGTGTCTAGCTAGAGTGGC
[149 nt withheld, positions 1551-1699]
T
[41 nt withheld, positions 1701-1741]
T
[62 nt withheld, positions 1743-1804]
A
[35 nt withheld, positions 1806-1840]
CCTCCCTCAATCGGTTGAATGTCGCCCTTTTGTCTTTGGCGCTGGTAAACCATATGAA
[86 nt withheld, positions 1899-1984]
T
[54 nt withheld, positions 1986-2039]
CTAGCGCCGCCCTATACCTTGTCTGCCTCCCCGCGTTGCGTCGCGGTGCATGGAGCCGGGCCACCTCGAC
CTGAATGGAAGCCGGCGGCACCTCGCTAACGGATTCACCACTCCAAGAATTGGAGCCAATCAATTCTTGC
GGAGAACTGTGAATGCGCAAACCAACCCTTGGCAGAACATATCCATCGCGTCCGCCATCTCCAGCAGCCG
CACGCGGCGCATCTCGGGCAGCGTTGGGTCCTGGCCACGGGTGCGCATGATCGTGCTCCTGTCGTTGAGG
ACCCGGCTAGGCTGGCGGGGTTGCCTTACTGGTTAGCAGAATGAATCACCGATACGCGAGCGAACGTGAA
GCGACTGCTGCTGCAAAACGTCTGCGACCTGAGCAACAACATGAATGGTCTTCGGTTTCCGTGTTTCGTA
AAGTCTGGAAACGCGGAAGTCAGCGCCCTGCACCATTATGTTCCGGATCTGCATCGCAGGATGCTGCTGG
CTACCCTGTGGAACACCTACATCTGTATTAACGAAGCGCTGGCATTGACCCTGAGTGATTTTTCTCTGGT
CCCGCCGCATCCATACCGCCAGTTGTTTACCCTCACAACGTTCCAGTAACCGGGCATGTTCATCATCAGT
AACCCGTATCGTGAGCATCCTCTCTCGTTTCATCGGTATCATTACCCCCATGAACAGAAATCCCCCTTAC
ACGGAGGCATCAGTGACCAAACAGGAAAAAACCGCCCTTAACATGGCCCGCTTTATCAGAAGCCAGACAT
TAACGCTTCTGGAGAAACTCAACGAGCTGGACGCGGATGAACAGGCAGACATCTGTGAATCGCTTCACGA
CCACGCTGATGAGCTTTACCGCAGGATCCGCGAAATTGTAAGCGTTAATATTTTGTTAAAATTCGCGTTA
AATTTTTGTTAAATCAGCTCATTTTTTAACCAATAGGCCGAAATCGGCAAAATCCCTTATAAATCAAAAG
AATAGACCGAGATAGGGT
[37 nt withheld, positions 3038-3074]
AAAGAACGTGGACTCCAACGTCAAAGG
[49 nt withheld, positions 3102-3150]
T
[91 nt withheld, positions 3152-3242]
G
[124 nt withheld, positions 3244-3367]
CGCGGATCCTGCCTCGCGCGTTTCGGTGATGACGGTGAAAACCTCTGACACATGCAGCTCCCGGAGACGG
TCACAGCTTGTCTGTAAGCGGATGCCGGGAGCAGACAAGCCCGTCAGGGCGCGTCAGCGGGTGTTGGCGG
GTGTCGGGGCGCAGCCATGACCCAGTCACGTAGCGATAGCGGAGTGTATACTGGCTTAACTATGCGGCAT
CAGAGCAGATTGTACTGAGAGTGCACCATATGCGGTGTGAAATACCGCACAGATGCGTAAGGAGAAAATA
CCGCATCAGGCGCTCTTCCGCTTCCTCGCTCACTGACTCGCTGCGCTCGGTCGTTCGGCTGCGGCGAGCG
GTATCAGCTCACTCAAAGGCGGTAATACGGTTATCCACAGAATCAGGGGATAACGCAGGAAAGAACATGT
GAGCAAAAGGCCAGCAAAAGGCCAGGAACCGTAAAAAGGCCGCGTTGCTGGCGTTTTTCCATAGGCTCCG
CCCCCCTGACGAGCATCACAAAAATCGACGCTCAAGTCAGAGGTGGCGAAACCCGACAGGACTATAAAGA
TACCAGGGTTTCCCCCTGGAAGCTCCCTCGTGCGCTCTCCTGTTCCGACCCTGCCGCTTACCGGATACCT
GTCCGCCTTTCTCCCTTCGGGAAGCGTGGCGCTTTCTCATAGCTCACGCTGTAGGTATCTCAGTTCGGTG
TAGGTCGTTCGCTCCAAGCTGGGCTGTGTGCACGAACCCCCCGTTCAGCCCGACCGCTGCGCCTTATCCG
GTAACTATCGTCTTGAGTCCAACCCGGTAAGACACGACTTATCGCCACTGGCAGCAGCCACTGGTAACAG
GATTAGCAGAGCGAGGTATGTAGGCGGTGCTACAGAGTTCTTGAAGTGGTGGCCTAACTACGGCTACACT
AGAAGGACAGTATTTGGTATCTGCGCTCTGCTGAAGCCAGTTACCTTCGGAAAAAGAGTTGGTAGCTCTT
GATCCGGCAAACAAACCACCGCTGGTAGCGGTGGTTTTTTTGTTTGCAAGCAGCAGATTACGCGCAGAAA
AAAAGGATCTCAAGAAGATCCTTTGATCTTTTCTACGGGGTCTGACGCTCAGTGGAACGAAAACTCACGT
TAAGGGATTTTGGTCATGAGATTATCAAAAAGGATCTTCACCTAGATCCTTTTAAATTAAAAATGAAGTT
TTAAATCAATCTAAAGTATATATGAGTAAACTTGGTCTGACAGTTACCAATGCTTAATCAGTGAGGCACC
TATCTCAGCGATCTGTCTATTTCGTTCATCCATAGTTGCCTGACTCCCCGTCGTGTAGATAACTACGATA
CGGGAGGGCTTACCATCTGGCCCCAGTGCTGCAATGATACCGCGAGACCCACGCTCACCGGCTCCAGATT
TATCAGCAATAAACCAGCCAGCCGGAAGGGCCGAGCGCAGAAGTGGTCCTGCAACTTTATCCGCCTCCAT
CCAGTCTATTAATTGTTGCCGGGAAGCTAGAGTAAGTAGTTCGCCAGTTAATAGTTTGCGCAACGTTGTT
GCCATTGCTGCAGGCATCGTGGTGTCACGCTCGTCGTTTGGTATGGCTTCATTCAGCTCCGGTTCCCAAC
GATCAAGGCGAGTTACATGATCCCCCATGTTGTGCAAAAAAGCGGTTAGCTCCTTCGGTCCTCCGATCGT
TGTCAGAAGTAAGTTGGCCGCAGTGTTATCACTCATGGTTATGGCAGCACTGCATAATTCTCTTACTGTC
ATGCCATCCGTAAGATGCTTTTCTGTGACTGGTGAGTACTCAACCAAGTCATTCTGAGAATAGTGTATGC
GGCGACCGAGTTGCTCTTGCCCGGCGTCAACACGGGATAATACCGCGCCACATAGCAGAACTTTAAAAGT
GCTCATCATTGGAAAACGTTCTTCGGGGCGAAAACTCTCAAGGATCTTACCGCTGTTGAGATCCAGTTCG
ATGTAACCCACTCGTGCACCCAACTGATCTTCAGCATCTTTTACTTTCACCAGCGTTTCTGGGTGAGCAA
AAACAGGAAGGCAAAATGCCGCAAAAAAGGGAATAAGGGCGACACGGAAATGTTGAATACTCATACTCTT
CCTTTTTCAATATTATTGAAGCATTTATCAGGGTTATTGTCTCATGAGCGGATACATATTTGAATGTATT
TAGAAAAATAAACAAATAGGGGTTCCGCGCACATTTCCCCGAAAAGTGCCACCTGACGTCTAAGAAACCA
TTATTATCATGACATTAACCTATAAAAATAGGCGTATCACGAGGCCCTTTCGTCTTCAAGAATTCCCGAC
ACCATCGAATGGTGCAAAACCTTTCGCGGTATGGCATGATAGCGCCCGGAAGAGAGTCAATTCAGGGTGG
TGAATGTGAAACCAGTAACGTTATACGATGTCGCAGAGTATGCCGGTGTCTCTTATCAGACCGTTTCCCG
CGTGGTGAACCAGGCCAGCCACGTTTCTGCGAAAACGCGGGAAAAAGTGGAAGCGGCGATGGCGGAGCTG
AATTACATTCCCAACCGCGTGGCACAACAACTGGCGGGCAAACAGTCGTTGCTGATTGGCGTTGCCACCT
CCAGTCTGGCCCTGCACGCGCCGTCGCAAATTGTCGCGGCGATTAAATCTCGCGCCGATCAACTGGGTGC
CAGCGTGGTGGTGTCGATGGTAGAACGAAGCGGCGTCGAAGCCTGTAAAGCGGCGGTGCACAATCTTCTC
GCGCAACGCGTCAGTGGGCTGATCATTAACTATCCGCTGGATGACCAGGATGCCATTGCTGTGGAAGCTG
CCTGCACTAATGTTCCGGCGTTATTTCTTGATGTCTCTGACCAGACACCCATCAACAGTATTATTTTCTC
CCATGAAGACGGTACGCGACTGGGCGTGGAGCATCTGGTCGCATTGGGTCACCAGCAAATCGCGCTGTTA
GCGGGCCCATTAAGTTCTGTCTCGGCGCGTCTGCGTCTGGCTGGCTGGCATAAATATCTCACTCGCAATC
AAATTCAGCCGATAGCGGAACGGGAAGGCGACTGGAGTGCCATGTCCGGTTTTCAACAAACCATGCAAAT
GCTGAATGAGGGCATCGTTCCCACTGCGATGCTGGTTGCCAACGATCAGATGGCGCTGGGCGCAATGCGC
GCCATTACCGAGTCCGGGCTGCGCGTTGGTGCGGATATCTCGGTAGTGGGATACGACGATACCGAAGACA
GCTCATGTTATATCCCGCCGTTAACCACCATCAAACAGGATTTTCGCCTGCTGGGGCAAACCAGCGTGGA
CCGCTTGCTGCAACTCTCTCAGGGCCAGGCGGTGAAGGGCAATCAGCTGTTGCCCGTCTCACTGGTGAAA
AGAAAAACCACCCTGGCGCCCAATACGCAAACCGCCTCTCCCCGCGCGTTGGCCGATTCATTAATGCAGC
TGGCACGACAGGTTTCCCGACTGGAAAGCGGGCAGTGAGCGCAACGCAATTAATGTAAGTTAGCTCACTC
ATTAGGCACAATTCTCATGTTTGACAGCTTATCATCGACTGCACGGTGCACCAATGCTTCTGGCGTCAGG
CAGCCATCGGAAGCTGTGGTATGGCTGTGCAGGTCGTAAATCACTGCATAATTCGTGTCGCTCAAGGCGC
ACTCCCGTTCTGGATAATGTTTTTTGCGCCGACATCATAACGGTTCTGGCAAATATTCTGAAATGAGCTG
