>Addgene plasmid #109802 | pHH0103_ARPC5_P16-Arc | depositor partial sequence | sequence record 206754 | pHH0103_ARPC5_P16-Arc sequence 372 bps
GGCCCAGCCGGCCGCTGGCCCAGATGAAGGTGAAGTAGATTCTTGCCTGCGTCAGGGCAATATGACTGCT
GCGCTGCAGGCTGCTCTGAAAAACCCGCCGATCAACACCAAATCTCAGGCGGTCAAAGACCGCGCCGGTT
CTATCGTGCTGAAAGTGCTGATCTCTTTCAAGGCGAACGACATCGAGAAAGCGGTTCAGTCCCTGGACAA
AAACGGCGTTGACCTGCTGATGAAATACATTTATAAGGGCTTTGAAAGCCCTAGCGATAACAGCTCCGCA
ATGCTGCTGCAATGGCACGAAAAAGCGCTGGCAGCCGGTGGTGTGGGTTCCATTGTTCGTGTACTGACCG
CACGTAAAACGGTTGCGGCCGC
